Addgene plasmid #248525: pLenti-gRNA2-4
Purpose: A CRISPR-based technology to study chromosome-specific aneuploidy by targeting human centromeres
Depositing lab: Teresa Davoli. Depositing organization: NYU Grossman School of Medicine. Publication: KaryoCreate: A CRISPR-based technology to study chromosome-specific aneuploidy by targeting human centromeres. Bosco N, Goldberg A, Zhao X, Mays JC, Cheng P, Johnson AF, Bianchi JJ, Toscani C, Di Tommaso E, Katsnelson L, Annuar D, Mei S, Faitelson RE, Pesselev IY, Mohamed KS, Mermerian A, Camacho-Hernandez EM, Gionco CA, Manikas J, Tseng YS, Sun Z, Fani S, Keegan S, Lippman SM, Fenyo D, Giunta S, Santaguida S, Davoli T. Cell. 2023 Apr 27;186(9):1985-2001.e19. doi: 10.1016/j.cell.2023.03.029. Epub 2023 Apr 18. PubMed 37075754.
Backbone
  Vector backbone: pLentiGuide-Puro-FE
  Vector type: Mammalian Expression, CRISPR
Growth in bacteria
  Bacterial resistance: Ampicillin, 100 μg/mL
  Growth temperature: 30°C
  Growth strain: NEB Stable
  Copy number: High Copy
Gene/Insert
  Gene/Insert name: gRNA2-4
  gRNA/shRNA sequence: GCTTCAACACTGTTAGTTGA
  Species: H. sapiens (human)
  Promoter: U6
  Cloning method: Gibson Cloning
Terms and licenses: Academic/Nonprofit Terms; Industry Terms: Not Available to Industry
How to cite: pLenti-gRNA2-4 was a gift from Teresa Davoli (Addgene plasmid # 248525 ; http://n2t.net/addgene:248525 ; RRID:Addgene_248525)
