[The description below was written by a language model from this plasmid's Addgene catalogue record and pLannotate feature annotations shown in this document.]
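Description:
pLenti-gRNA2-4 is a lentiviral guide RNA expression plasmid built on the pLentiGuide-Puro-FE backbone, part of the KaryoCreate system for inducing chromosome-specific aneuploidy by targeting human centromeres. It carries a single 20-nt spacer, named gRNA2-4 and directed against a human sequence, cloned by Gibson assembly downstream of the human U6 RNA polymerase III promoter and fused to a Streptococcus pyogenes Cas9 guide scaffold. The scaffold is annotated only as a tracrRNA fragment, which would fit a modified scaffold as the "FE" in the backbone name may suggest, although the record does not spell this out. No Cas9 or dCas9 coding sequence is annotated, so the guide has to be paired with a separately supplied Cas9-derived effector. The record does not state the exact genomic target of this guide.

The transfer cassette has a third-generation, self-inactivating layout. An RSV promoter drives a truncated HIV-1 5' LTR, followed by the Ψ packaging signal with a partial gag sequence, the RRE for Rev-dependent nuclear export, a cPPT/CTS element, and a ΔU3 3' LTR. Downstream of the guide cassette, the EF-1α core promoter with its intron A drives puromycin N-acetyltransferase, allowing selection of transduced mammalian cells, and a WPRE enhances transcript expression. An SV40 poly(A) signal and SV40 origin lie outside the 3' LTR. In bacteria the plasmid replicates from a high-copy ColE1/pUC origin and is selected with ampicillin through β-lactamase. An f1 origin and remnants of lac, T7 and T3 elements are backbone carryover. The listed host is a recombination-deficient strain, as is common for LTR-containing repeat-bearing vectors.
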