Features (pLannotate 1.2.2; 29 found; start..end, strand, type, name):
    248..267     +  misc_feature   cPPT/CTS (fragment): central polypurine tract and central termination sequence of HIV-1
    269..502     +  LTR            3' LTR (ΔU3): self-inactivating 3' long terminal repeat (LTR) from HIV-1
    580..701     +  polyA_signal   SV40 poly(A) signal: SV40 polyadenylation signal
    741..876     +  rep_origin     SV40 ori: SV40 origin of replication
    897..915     -  promoter       T7 promoter: promoter for bacteriophage T7 RNA polymerase
    923..1078    +  CDS            lacZα (fragment): LacZα fragment of β-galactosidase; lacZ fragment
   1083..1511    +  rep_origin     f1 ori (sequence partly withheld): f1 bacteriophage origin of replication; arrow indicates direction of (+) strand synthesis
   1564..1668    +  promoter       AmpR promoter: bla
   1669..2529    +  CDS            AmpR: β-lactamase; bla; confers resistance to ampicillin, carbenicillin, and related antibiotics
   2700..3288    +  rep_origin     ori: high-copy-number ColE1/pMB1/pBR322/pUC origin of replication
   3471..3563    +  CDS            lacI (fragment): lac repressor; lacI; The lac repressor binds to the lac operator to inhibit transcription in E. coli. This inhibition can be relieved by adding lactose or isopropyl-β-D-thiogalactopyranoside (IPTG).
   3576..3597    +  protein_bind   CAP binding site: CAP binding activates transcription in the presence of cAMP. E. coli catabolite activator protein
   3612..3642    +  promoter       lac promoter: promoter for the E. coli lac operon
   3650..3666    +  protein_bind   lac operator: The lac repressor binds to the lac operator to inhibit transcription in E. coli. This inhibition can be relieved by adding lactose or isopropyl-β-D-thiogalactopyranoside (IPTG). lac repressor encoded by lacI
   3711..3729    +  promoter       T3 promoter: promoter for bacteriophage T3 RNA polymerase
   3757..3983    +  promoter       RSV promoter: Rous sarcoma virus enhancer/promoter
   3984..4164    +  LTR            5' LTR (truncated): truncated 5' long terminal repeat (LTR) from HIV-1
   4211..4336    +  misc_feature   HIV-1 Ψ: packaging signal of human immunodeficiency virus type 1
   4320..4683    +  CDS            HIV-1 gag (fragment): gag protein from human immunodeficiency virus 1; gag
   4829..5062    +  misc_feature   RRE: The Rev response element (RRE) of HIV-1 allows for Rev-dependent mRNA export from the nucleus to the cytoplasm.
   5439..5465    +  CDS            Rev (fragment): human immunodeficiency virus 1 (HIV-1) Rev protein; rev; enhances nuclear export of unspliced and incompletely spliced viral mRNAs
   5469..5709    +  promoter       U6 promoter: RNA polymerase III promoter for human U6 snRNA
   5756..5823    +  misc_RNA       tracrRNA (fragment): trans-activating CRISPR RNA for the Streptococcus pyogenes CRISPR/Cas9 system
   5879..5996    +  misc_feature   cPPT/CTS: central polypurine tract and central termination sequence of HIV-1
   6062..6128    +  CDS            small t antigen (fragment): SV40 (simian virus 40) small t antigen
   6154..6365    +  promoter       EF-1α core promoter: core promoter for human elongation factor EF-1α
   6366..7304    +  intron         EF-1α intron A: intron upstream of the start codon of human EF-1α
   7326..7925    +  CDS            PuroR (fragment): puromycin N-acetyltransferase; pac from Streptomyces; confers resistance to puromycin
   7941..197     +  misc_feature   WPRE (across the origin): woodchuck hepatitis virus posttranscriptional regulatory element
>Addgene plasmid #248525 | pLenti-gRNA2-4 | addgene full sequence | sequence record 496155 | Addgene NGS Result
GAAATCATCGTCCTTTCCTTGGCTGCTCGCCTGTGTTGCCACCTGGATTCTGCGCGGGACGTCCTTCTGC
TACGTCCCTTCGGCCCTCAATCCAGCGGACCTTCCTTCCCGCGGCCTGCTGCCGGCTCTGCGGCCTCTTC
CGCGTCTTCGCCTTCGCCCTCAGACGAGTCGGATCTCCCTTTGGGCCGCCTCCCCGCGTCGACTTTAAGA
CCAATGACTTACAAGGCAGCTGTAGATCTTAGCCACTTTTTAAAAGAAAAGGGGGGACTGGAAGGGCTAA
TTCACTCCCAACGAAGACAAGATCTGCTTTTTGCTTGTACTGGGTCTCTCTGGTTAGACCAGATCTGAGC
CTGGGAGCTCTCTGGCTAACTAGGGAACCCACTGCTTAAGCCTCAATAAAGCTTGCCTTGAGTGCTTCAA
GTAGTGTGTGCCCGTCTGTTGTGTGACTCTGGTAACTAGAGATCCCTCAGACCCTTTTAGTCAGTGTGGA
AAATCTCTAGCAGTACGTATAGTAGTTCATGTCATCTTATTATTCAGTATTTATAACTTGCAAAGAAATG
AATATCAGAGAGTGAGAGGAACTTGTTTATTGCAGCTTATAATGGTTACAAATAAAGCAATAGCATCACA
AATTTCACAAATAAAGCATTTTTTTCACTGCATTCTAGTTGTGGTTTGTCCAAACTCATCAATGTATCTT
ATCATGTCTGGCTCTAGCTATCCCGCCCCTAACTCCGCCCATCCCGCCCCTAACTCCGCCCAGTTCCGCC
CATTCTCCGCCCCATGGCTGACTAATTTTTTTTATTTATGCAGAGGCCGAGGCCGCCTCGGCCTCTGAGC
TATTCCAGAAGTAGTGAGGAGGCTTTTTTGGAGGCCTAGGGACGTACCCAATTCGCCCTATAGTGAGTCG
TATTACGCGCGCTCACTGGCCGTCGTTTTACAACGTCGTGACTGGGAAAACCCTGGCGTTACCCAACTTA
ATCGCCTTGCAGCACATCCCCCTTTCGCCAGCTGGCGTAATAGCGAAGAGGCCCGCACCGATCGCCCTTC
CCAACAGTTGCGCAGCCTGAATGGCGAATGGG
[124 nt withheld, positions 1083-1206]
C
[91 nt withheld, positions 1208-1298]
A
[49 nt withheld, positions 1300-1348]
CCTTTGACGTTGGAGTCCACGTTCTTT
[37 nt withheld, positions 1376-1412]
ACCCTATCTCGGTCTATTCTTTTGATTTATAAGGGATTTTGCCGATTTCGGCCTATTGGTTAAAAAATGA
GCTGATTTAACAAAAATTTAACGCGAATTTTAACAAAATATTAACGCTTACAATTTAGGTGGCACTTTTC
GGGGAAATGTGCGCGGAACCCCTATTTGTTTATTTTTCTAAATACATTCAAATATGTATCCGCTCATGAG
ACAATAACCCTGATAAATGCTTCAATAATATTGAAAAAGGAAGAGTATGAGTATTCAACATTTCCGTGTC
GCCCTTATTCCCTTTTTTGCGGCATTTTGCCTTCCTGTTTTTGCTCACCCAGAAACGCTGGTGAAAGTAA
AAGATGCTGAAGATCAGTTGGGTGCACGAGTGGGTTACATCGAACTGGATCTCAACAGCGGTAAGATCCT
TGAGAGTTTTCGCCCCGAAGAACGTTTTCCAATGATGAGCACTTTTAAAGTTCTGCTATGTGGCGCGGTA
TTATCCCGTATTGACGCCGGGCAAGAGCAACTCGGTCGCCGCATACACTATTCTCAGAATGACTTGGTTG
AGTACTCACCAGTCACAGAAAAGCATCTTACGGATGGCATGACAGTAAGAGAATTATGCAGTGCTGCCAT
AACCATGAGTGATAACACTGCGGCCAACTTACTTCTGACAACGATCGGAGGACCGAAGGAGCTAACCGCT
TTTTTGCACAACATGGGGGATCATGTAACTCGCCTTGATCGTTGGGAACCGGAGCTGAATGAAGCCATAC
CAAACGACGAGCGTGACACCACGATGCCTGTAGCAATGGCAACAACGTTGCGCAAACTATTAACTGGCGA
ACTACTTACTCTAGCTTCCCGGCAACAATTAATAGACTGGATGGAGGCGGATAAAGTTGCAGGACCACTT
CTGCGCTCGGCCCTTCCGGCTGGCTGGTTTATTGCTGATAAATCTGGAGCCGGTGAGCGTGGGTCTCGCG
GTATCATTGCAGCACTGGGGCCAGATGGTAAGCCCTCCCGTATCGTAGTTATCTACACGACGGGGAGTCA
GGCAACTATGGATGAACGAAATAGACAGATCGCTGAGATAGGTGCCTCACTGATTAAGCATTGGTAACTG
TCAGACCAAGTTTACTCATATATACTTTAGATTGATTTAAAACTTCATTTTTAATTTAAAAGGATCTAGG
TGAAGATCCTTTTTGATAATCTCATGACCAAAATCCCTTAACGTGAGTTTTCGTTCCACTGAGCGTCAGA
CCCCGTAGAAAAGATCAAAGGATCTTCTTGAGATCCTTTTTTTCTGCGCGTAATCTGCTGCTTGCAAACA
AAAAAACCACCGCTACCAGCGGTGGTTTGTTTGCCGGATCAAGAGCTACCAACTCTTTTTCCGAAGGTAA
CTGGCTTCAGCAGAGCGCAGATACCAAATACTGTTCTTCTAGTGTAGCCGTAGTTAGGCCACCACTTCAA
GAACTCTGTAGCACCGCCTACATACCTCGCTCTGCTAATCCTGTTACCAGTGGCTGCTGCCAGTGGCGAT
AAGTCGTGTCTTACCGGGTTGGACTCAAGACGATAGTTACCGGATAAGGCGCAGCGGTCGGGCTGAACGG
GGGGTTCGTGCACACAGCCCAGCTTGGAGCGAACGACCTACACCGAACTGAGATACCTACAGCGTGAGCT
ATGAGAAAGCGCCACGCTTCCCGAAGGGAGAAAGGCGGACAGGTATCCGGTAAGCGGCAGGGTCGGAACA
GGAGAGCGCACGAGGGAGCTTCCAGGGGGAAACGCCTGGTATCTTTATAGTCCTGTCGGGTTTCGCCACC
TCTGACTTGAGCGTCGATTTTTGTGATGCTCGTCAGGGGGGCGGAGCCTATGGAAAAACGCCAGCAACGC
GGCCTTTTTACGGTTCCTGGCCTTTTGCTGGCCTTTTGCTCACATGTTCTTTCCTGCGTTATCCCCTGAT
TCTGTGGATAACCGTATTACCGCCTTTGAGTGAGCTGATACCGCTCGCCGCAGCCGAACGACCGAGCGCA
GCGAGTCAGTGAGCGAGGAAGCGGAAGAGCGCCCAATACGCAAACCGCCTCTCCCCGCGCGTTGGCCGAT
TCATTAATGCAGCTGGCACGACAGGTTTCCCGACTGGAAAGCGGGCAGTGAGCGCAACGCAATTAATGTG
AGTTAGCTCACTCATTAGGCACCCCAGGCTTTACACTTTATGCTTCCGGCTCGTATGTTGTGTGGAATTG
TGAGCGGATAACAATTTCACACAGGAAACAGCTATGACCATGATTACGCCAAGCGCGCAATTAACCCTCA
CTAAAGGGAACAAAAGCTGGAGCTGCAAGCTTAATGTAGTCTTATGCAATACTCTTGTAGTCTTGCAACA
TGGTAACGATGAGTTAGCAACATGCCTTACAAGGAGAGAAAAAGCACCGTGCATGCCGATTGGTGGAAGT
AAGGTGGTACGATCGTGCCTTATTAGGAAGGCAACAGACGGGTCTGACATGGATTGGACGAACCACTGAA
TTGCCGCATTGCAGAGATATTGTATTTAAGTGCCTAGCTCGATACATAAACGGGTCTCTCTGGTTAGACC
AGATCTGAGCCTGGGAGCTCTCTGGCTAACTAGGGAACCCACTGCTTAAGCCTCAATAAAGCTTGCCTTG
AGTGCTTCAAGTAGTGTGTGCCCGTCTGTTGTGTGACTCTGGTAACTAGAGATCCCTCAGACCCTTTTAG
TCAGTGTGGAAAATCTCTAGCAGTGGCGCCCGAACAGGGACTTGAAAGCGAAAGGGAAACCAGAGGAGCT
CTCTCGACGCAGGACTCGGCTTGCTGAAGCGCGCACGGCAAGAGGCGAGGGGCGGCGACTGGTGAGTACG
CCAAAAATTTTGACTAGCGGAGGCTAGAAGGAGAGAGATGGGTGCGAGAGCGTCAGTATTAAGCGGGGGA
GAATTAGATCGCGATGGGAAAAAATTCGGTTAAGGCCAGGGGGAAAGAAAAAATATAAATTAAAACATAT
AGTATGGGCAAGCAGGGAGCTAGAACGATTCGCAGTTAATCCTGGCCTGTTAGAAACATCAGAAGGCTGT
AGACAAATACTGGGACAGCTACAACCATCCCTTCAGACAGGATCAGAAGAACTTAGATCATTATATAATA
CAGTAGCAACCCTCTATTGTGTGCATCAAAGGATAGAGATAAAAGACACCAAGGAAGCTTTAGACAAGAT
AGAGGAAGAGCAAAACAAAAGTAAGACCACCGCACAGCAAGCGGCCGCTGATCTTCAGACCTGGAGGAGG
AGATATGAGGGACAATTGGAGAAGTGAATTATATAAATATAAAGTAGTAAAAATTGAACCATTAGGAGTA
GCACCCACCAAGGCAAAGAGAAGAGTGGTGCAGAGAGAAAAAAGAGCAGTGGGAATAGGAGCTTTGTTCC
TTGGGTTCTTGGGAGCAGCAGGAAGCACTATGGGCGCAGCGTCAATGACGCTGACGGTACAGGCCAGACA
ATTATTGTCTGGTATAGTGCAGCAGCAGAACAATTTGCTGAGGGCTATTGAGGCGCAACAGCATCTGTTG
CAACTCACAGTCTGGGGCATCAAGCAGCTCCAGGCAAGAATCCTGGCTGTGGAAAGATACCTAAAGGATC
AACAGCTCCTGGGGATTTGGGGTTGCTCTGGAAAACTCATTTGCACCACTGCTGTGCCTTGGAATGCTAG
TTGGAGTAATAAATCTCTGGAACAGATTTGGAATCACACGACCTGGATGGAGTGGGACAGAGAAATTAAC
AATTACACAAGCTTAATACACTCCTTAATTGAAGAATCGCAAAACCAGCAAGAAAAGAATGAACAAGAAT
TATTGGAATTAGATAAATGGGCAAGTTTGTGGAATTGGTTTAACATAACAAATTGGCTGTGGTATATAAA
ATTATTCATAATGATAGTAGGAGGCTTGGTAGGTTTAAGAATAGTTTTTGCTGTACTTTCTATAGTGAAT
AGAGTTAGGCAGGGATATTCACCATTATCGTTTCAGACCCACCTCCCAACCCCGAGGGGACCCAGAGAGG
GCCTATTTCCCATGATTCCTTCATATTTGCATATACGATACAAGGCTGTTAGAGAGATAATTAGAATTAA
TTTGACTGTAAACACAAAGATATTAGTACAAAATACGTGACGTAGAAAGTAATAATTTCTTGGGTAGTTT
GCAGTTTTAAAATTATGTTTTAAAATGGACTATCATATGCTTACCGTAACTTGAAAGTATTTCGATTTCT
TGGCTTTATATATCTTGTGGAAAGGACGAAACACCGCTTCAACACTGTTAGTTGAGTTTAAGAGCTATGC
TGGAAACAGCATAGCAAGTTTAAATAAGGCTAGTCCGTTATCAACTTGAAAAAGTGGCACCGAGTCGGTG
CTTTTTTAAGCTTGGCGTAACTAGATCTTGAGACAAATGGCAGTATTCATCCACAATTTTAAAAGAAAAG
GGGGGATTGGGGGGTACAGTGCAGGGGAAAGAATAGTAGACATAATAGCAACAGACATACAAACTAAAGA
ATTACAAAAACAAATTACAAAAATTCAAAATTTTCGGGTTTATTACAGGGACAGCAGAGATCCACTTTGG
CGCCGGCTCGAGGGGGCCCGGGTGCAAAGATGGATAAAGTTTTAAACAGAGAGGAATCTTTGCAGCTAAT
GGACCTTCTAGGTCTTGAAAGGAGTGGGAATTGGCTCCGGTGCCCGTCAGTGGGCAGAGCGCACATCGCC
CACAGTCCCCGAGAAGTTGGGGGGAGGGGTCGGCAATTGATCCGGTGCCTAGAGAAGGTGGCGCGGGGTA
AACTGGGAAAGTGATGTCGTGTACTGGCTCCGCCTTTTTCCCGAGGGTGGGGGAGAACCGTATATAAGTG
CAGTAGTCGCCGTGAACGTTCTTTTTCGCAACGGGTTTGCCGCCAGAACACAGGTAAGTGCCGTGTGTGG
TTCCCGCGGGCCTGGCCTCTTTACGGGTTATGGCCCTTGCGTGCCTTGAATTACTTCCACCTGGCTGCAG
TACGTGATTCTTGATCCCGAGCTTCGGGTTGGAAGTGGGTGGGAGAGTTCGAGGCCTTGCGCTTAAGGAG
CCCCTTCGCCTCGTGCTTGAGTTGAGGCCTGGCCTGGGCGCTGGGGCCGCCGCGTGCGAATCTGGTGGCA
CCTTCGCGCCTGTCTCGCTGCTTTCGATAAGTCTCTAGCCATTTAAAATTTTTGATGACCTGCTGCGACG
CTTTTTTTCTGGCAAGATAGTCTTGTAAATGCGGGCCAAGATCTGCACACTGGTATTTCGGTTTTTGGGG
CCGCGGGCGGCGACGGGGCCCGTGCGTCCCAGCGCACATGTTCGGCGAGGCGGGGCCTGCGAGCGCGGCC
ACCGAGAATCGGACGGGGGTAGTCTCAAGCTGGCCGGCCTGCTCTGGTGCCTGGCCTCGCGCCGCCGTGT
ATCGCCCCGCCCTGGGCGGCAAGGCTGGCCCGGTCGGCACCAGTTGCGTGAGCGGAAAGATGGCCGCTTC
CCGGCCCTGCTGCAGGGAGCTCAAAATGGAGGACGCGGCGCTCGGGAGAGCGGGCGGGTGAGTCACCCAC
ACAAAGGAAAAGGGCCTTTCCGTCCTCAGCCGTCGCTTCATGTGACTCCACGGAGTACCGGGCGCCGTCC
AGGCACCTCGATTAGTTCTCGAGCTTTTGGAGTACGTCGTCTTTAGGTTGGGGGGAGGGGTTTTATGCGA
TGGAGTTTCCCCACACTGAGTGGGTGGAGACTGAAGTTAGGCCAGCTTGGCACTTGATGTAATTCTCCTT
GGAATTTGCCCTTTTTGAGTTTGGATCTTGGTTCATTCTCAAGCCTCAGACAGTGGTTCAAAGTTTTTTT
CTTCCATTTCAGGTGTCGTGACGTACGGCCACCATGACCGAGTACAAGCCCACGGTGCGCCTCGCCACCC
GCGACGACGTCCCCAGGGCCGTACGCACCCTCGCCGCCGCGTTCGCCGACTACCCCGCCACGCGCCACAC
CGTCGATCCGGACCGCCACATCGAGCGGGTCACCGAGCTGCAAGAACTCTTCCTCACGCGCGTCGGGCTC
GACATCGGCAAGGTGTGGGTCGCGGACGACGGCGCCGCCGTGGCGGTCTGGACCACGCCGGAGAGCGTCG
AAGCGGGGGCGGTGTTCGCCGAGATCGGCCCGCGCATGGCCGAGTTGAGCGGTTCCCGGCTGGCCGCGCA
GCAACAGATGGAAGGCCTCCTGGCGCCGCACCGGCCCAAGGAGCCCGCGTGGTTCCTGGCCACCGTCGGA
GTCTCGCCCGACCACCAGGGCAAGGGTCTGGGCAGCGCCGTCGTGCTCCCCGGAGTGGAGGCGGCCGAGC
GCGCCGGGGTGCCCGCCTTCCTGGAGACCTCCGCGCCCCGCAACCTCCCCTTCTACGAGCGGCTCGGCTT
CACCGTCACCGCCGACGTCGAGGTGCCCGAAGGACCGCGCACCTGGTGCATGACCCGCAAGCCCGGTGCC
TGAACGCGTTAAGTCGACAATCAACCTCTGGATTACAAAATTTGTGAAAGATTGACTGGTATTCTTAACT
ATGTTGCTCCTTTTACGCTATGTGGATACGCTGCTTTAATGCCTTTGTATCATGCTATTGCTTCCCGTAT
GGCTTTCATTTTCTCCTCCTTGTATAAATCCTGGTTGCTGTCTCTTTATGAGGAGTTGTGGCCCGTTGTC
AGGCAACGTGGCGTGGTGTGCACTGTGTTTGCTGACGCAACCCCCACTGGTTGGGGCATTGCCACCACCT
GTCAGCTCCTTTCCGGGACTTTCGCTTTCCCCCTCCCTATTGCCACGGCGGAACTCATCGCCGCCTGCCT
TGCCCGCTGCTGGACAGGGGCTCGGCTGTTGGGCACTGACAATTCCGTGGTGTTGTCGGG
